>Addgene plasmid #237688 | p52K-KS | addgene full sequence | sequence record 471757 | Addgene NGS Result
AAAAAAAATTAGTCAGCCATGGGGCGGAGAATGGGCGGAACTGGGCGGAGTTAGGGGCGGGATGGGCGGA
GTTAGGGGCGGGACTATGGTTGCTGACTAATTGAGATGCATGCTTTGCATACTTCTGCCTGCTGGGGAGC
CTGGGGACTTTCCACACCTGGTTGCTGACTAATTGAGATGCATGCTTTGCATACTTCTGCCTGCTGGGGA
GCCTGGGGACTTTCCACACCCTAACTGACACACATTCCACAGCTGGTTCTTTCCGCCTCAGGACTCTTCC
TTTTTCAATATTATTGAAGCATTTATCAGGGTTATTGTCTCATGAGCGGATACATATTTGAATGTATTTA
GAAAAATAAACAAATAGGGGTTCCGCGCACATTTCCCCGAAAAGTGCCACCTG
[124 nt withheld, positions 404-527]
C
[91 nt withheld, positions 529-619]
A
[49 nt withheld, positions 621-669]
CCTTTGACGTTGGAGTCCACGTTCTTT
[37 nt withheld, positions 697-733]
ACCCTATCTCGGTCTATTCTTTTGATTTATAAGGGATTTTGCCGATTTCGGCCTATTGGTTAAAAAATGA
GCTGATTTAACAAAAATTTAACGCGAATTTTAACAAAATATTAACGCTTACAATTTACGCCTTAAGATAC
ATTGATGAGTTTGGACAAACCACAACTAGAATGCAGTGAAAAAAATGCTTTATTTGTGAAATTTGTGATG
CTATTGCTTTATTTGTAACCATTATAAGCTGCAATAAACAAGTTAACAACAACAATTGCATTCATTTTAT
GTTTCAGGTTCAGGGGGAGGTGTGGGAGGTTTTTTAAAGCAAGTAAAACCTCTACAAATGTGGTATGGCT
GATTATGATCAGTTATCTAGATCCGGTGGATCCCGGGCCCGCGGTACTGTCGACCTACTATAGACAGGAG
AAGAAGAACTGCGCTAGAACCAACTTATTCATCATCATCATGTACTCGCCGTCCTCTGGCTCGTACTCAT
CGTCCTCGTCATATTCCTCCACGCCGCCGACGTTGCCAGCGCGCGCGGGTGCCACCGCCAGCCCAGGTCC
GGCCCCAGCTGCCTCCAGGGCGCGTCGGCTTGGGGCCCAGCGCAGGTCAGCGCCCGCGTCAAAGTAGGAC
TCGGCCTCTCTATCGCCGCTGCCCGTGCCAGCCAGGGCCCTTTGCAGGCTGTGCATCAGCTCGCGGTCGC
TGAGCTCGCGCCGCCGGCTCACGCTCACGGCCTTGTGGATGCGCTCGTTGCGATAAACGCCCAGGTCGTC
GCTCAAGGTAAGCACCTTCAGCGCCATGCGCATGTAGAACCCCTCGATCTTTACCTCCTTGTCTATGGGA
ACGTAAGGGGTATGGTATATCTTGCGGGCGTAAAACTTGCCCAGGCTAAGCATGGAATAGTTGATGGCGG
CCACCTTGTCAGCCAGGCTCAAGCTGCGCTCCTGCACCACTATGCTCTGCAGGATGTTTATCAAATCGAG
CAGCCAGCGGCCCTCGGGCTCTACTATGTTTAGCAGCGCATCCCTGAATGCCTCGTTGTCCCTGCTGTGC
TGCACTATAAGGAACAGCTGCGCCATGAGCGGCTTGCTATTTGGGTTTTGCTCCAGCGCGCTTACAAAGT
CCCACAGATGCATCAGTCCTATAGCCACCTCCTCGCGCGCCACAAGCGTACGCACGTGGTTGTTAAAGCT
TTTTTGAAAGTTAATCTCCTGGTTCACCGTCTGCTCGTATGCGGTTACCAGGTCGGCGGCCGCCACGTGT
GCGCGCGCGGGACTAATCCCGGTTCGCGCGTCGGGCTCAAAGTCCTCCTCGCGCAGCAACCGCTCGCGAT
TCAGGCCATGCCGCAGCTCGCGCCCTGCGTGGAACTTTCGATCCCGCATCTCCTCGGGCTCCTCTCCCTC
GCGGTCGCGAAACAGGTTCTGCCGCGGCACGTACGCCTCACGCGTATCACGCTTCAGCTGCACCCTTGGG
TGCCGCTCAGGAGAGGGCGCTCCTAGCCGCGCCAGGCCCTCGCCCTCCTCCAAGTCCAGGTAGTGCCGGG
CCCGGCGCCGCGGGGGTTCGTAATCACCATCTGCTGCCGCGTCAACCGCGGATGTCGCCCCTCCTGACGC
GGTAGGAGGAGGGGAGGGTGCCCTGCATGTCTGCCGCTGCTCTTGCTCTTGCCGCTGCTGAGGAGGGGGG
CGCATCTGCCGCAGCACCGGATGCATGCTAGCGGATCTGACGGTTCACTAAACCAGCTCTGCTTATATAG
ACCTCCCACCGTACACGCCTACCGCCCATTTGCGTCAATGGGGCGGAGTTGTTACGACATTTTGGAAAGT
CCCGTTGATTTTGGTGCCAAAACAAACTCCCATTGACGTCAATGGGGTGGAGACTTGGAAATCCCCGTGA
GTCAAACCGCTATCCACGCCCATTGATGTACTGCCAAAACCGCATCACCATGGTAATAGCGATGACTAAT
ACGTAGATGTACTGCCAAGTAGGAAAGTCCCATAAGGTCATGTACTGGGCATAATGCCAGGCGGGCCATT
TACCGTCATTGACGTCAATAGGGGGCGTACTTGGCATATGATACACTTGATGTACTGCCAAGTGGGCAGT
TTACCGTAAATACTCCACCCATTGACGTCAATGGAAAGTCCCTATTGGCGTTACTATGGGAACATACGTC
ATTATTGACGTCAATGGGCGGGGGTCGTTGGGCGGTCAGCCAGGCGGGCCATTTACCGTAAGTTATGTAA
CGCGGAACTCCATATATGGGCTATGAACTAATGACCCCGTAATTGATTACTATTAATAACTAATGCATGG
CGGTAATACGGTTATCCACAGAATCAGGGGATAACGCAGGAAAGAACATGTGAGCAAAAGGCCAGCAAAA
GGCCAGGAACCGTAAAAAGGCCGCGTTGCTGGCGTTTTTCCATAGGCTCCGCCCCCCTGACGAGCATCAC
AAAAATCGACGCTCAAGTCAGAGGTGGCGAAACCCGACAGGACTATAAAGATACCAGGCGTTTCCCCCTG
GAAGCTCCCTCGTGCGCTCTCCTGTTCCGACCCTGCCGCTTACCGGATACCTGTCCGCCTTTCTCCCTTC
GGGAAGCGTGGCGCTTTCTCATAGCTCACGCTGTAGGTATCTCAGTTCGGTGTAGGTCGTTCGCTCCAAG
CTGGGCTGTGTGCACGAACCCCCCGTTCAGCCCGACCGCTGCGCCTTATCCGGTAACTATCGTCTTGAGT
CCAACCCGGTAAGACACGACTTATCGCCACTGGCAGCAGCCACTGGTAACAGGATTAGCAGAGCGAGGTA
TGTAGGCGGTGCTACAGAGTTCTTGAAGTGGTGGCCTAACTACGGCTACACTAGAAGAACAGTATTTGGT
ATCTGCGCTCTGCTGAAGCCAGTTACCTTCGGAAAAAGAGTTGGTAGCTCTTGATCCGGCAAACAAACCA
CCGCTGGTAGCGGTGGTTTTTTTGTTTGCAAGCAGCAGATTACGCGCAGAAAAAAAGGATCTCAAGAAGA
TCCTTTGATCTTTTCTACGGGGTCTGACGCTCAGTGGAACGAAAACTCACGTTAAGGGATTTTGGTCATG
AGATTATCAAAAAGGATCTTCACCTAGATCCTTTTAAATTAAAAATGAAGTTTTAAATCAATCTAAAGTA
TATATGAGTAACCTGAGGCTATGGCAGGGCCTGCCGCCCCGACGTTGGCTGCGAGCCCTGGGCCTTCACC
CGAACTTGGGGGGTGGGGTGGGGAAAAGGAAGAAACGCGGGCGTATTGGCCCCAATGGGGTCTCGGTGGG
GTATCGACAGAGTGCCAGCCCTGGGACCGAACCCCGCGTTTATGAACAAACGACCCAACACCGTGCGTTT
TATTCTGTCTTTTTATTGCCGTCATAGCGCGGGTTCCTTCCGGTATTGTCTCCTTCCGTGTTTCAGTTAG
CCTCCCCCTAGGGTGGGCGAAGAACTCCAGCATGAGATCCCCGCGCTGGAGGATCATCCAGCCGGCGTCC
CGGAAAACGATTCCGAAGCCCAACCTTTCATAGAAGGCGGCGGTGGAATCGAAATCTCGTGATGGCAGGT
TGGGCGTCGCTTGGTCGGTCATTTCGAACCCCAGAGTCCCGCTCAGAAGAACTCGTCAAGAAGGCGATAG
AAGGCGATGCGCTGCGAATCGGGAGCGGCGATACCGTAAAGCACGAGGAAGCGGTCAGCCCATTCGCCGC
CAAGCTCTTCAGCAATATCACGGGTAGCCAACGCTATGTCCTGATAGCGGTCCGCCACACCCAGCCGGCC
ACAGTCGATGAATCCAGAAAAGCGGCCATTTTCCACCATGATATTCGGCAAGCAGGCATCGCCATGGGTC
ACGACGAGATCCTCGCCGTCGGGCATGCTCGCCTTGAGCCTGGCGAACAGTTCGGCTGGCGCGAGCCCCT
GATGCTCTTCGTCCAGATCATCCTGATCGACAAGACCGGCTTCCATCCGAGTACGTGCTCGCTCGATGCG
ATGTTTCGCTTGGTGGTCGAATGGGCAGGTAGCCGGATCAAGCGTATGCAGCCGCCGCATTGCATCAGCC
ATGATGGATACTTTCTCGGCAGGAGCAAGGTGAGATGACAGGAGATCCTGCCCCGGCACTTCGCCCAATA
GCAGCCAGTCCCTTCCCGCTTCAGTGACAACGTCGAGCACAGCTGCGCAAGGAACGCCCGTCGTGGCCAG
CCACGATAGCCGCGCTGCCTCGTCTTGCAGTTCATTCAGGGCACCGGACAGGTCGGTCTTGACAAAAAGA
ACCGGGCGCCCCTGCGCTGACAGCCGGAACACGGCGGCATCAGAGCAGCCGATTGTCTGTTGTGCCCAGT
CATAGCCGAATAGCCTCTCCACCCAAGCGGCCGGAGAACCTGCGTGCAATCCATCTTGTTCAATCATGCG
AAACGATCCTCATCCTGTCTCTTGATCGATCTTTGCAAAAGCCTAGGCCTCCAAAAAAGCCTCCTCACTA
CTTCTGGAATAGCTCAGAGGCCGAGGCGGCCTCGGCCTCTGCATAAAT
Features (pLannotate 1.2.2; 14 found; start..end, strand, type, name):
    273..377     -  promoter       AmpR promoter: bla
    404..832     +  rep_origin     f1 ori (sequence partly withheld): f1 bacteriophage origin of replication; arrow indicates direction of (+) strand synthesis
    866..987     -  polyA_signal   SV40 poly(A) signal: SV40 polyadenylation signal
   1010..1094    -  CDS            large T antigen (fragment): large T antigen from SV40 (simian virus 40)
   1111..1137    -  misc_feature   MCS (fragment): multiple cloning site
   1195..2439    -  CDS            L1: PKG3_ADE05 - Experimental evidence at protein level: Swiss-Prot protein existence level 1. Involved in viral genome packaging through its interaction with packaging proteins 1 and 2. After proteolytic cleavage by adenovirus protease, L1 52/55k protein is removed from the capsid during viral maturation. From Human adenovirus C serotype 5 (HAdV-5) (Human adenovirus 5).
   2468..2671    -  promoter       CMV promoter: human cytomegalovirus (CMV) immediate early promoter
   2672..2975    -  enhancer       CMV enhancer: human cytomegalovirus immediate early enhancer
   3150..3738    -  rep_origin     ori: high-copy-number ColE1/pMB1/pBR322/pUC origin of replication
   3960..3976    +  polyA_signal   bGH poly(A) signal (fragment): bovine growth hormone polyadenylation signal
   4067..4114    -  polyA_signal   HSV TK poly(A) signal: herpes simplex virus thymidine kinase polyadenylation signal (Cole and Stacy, 1985)
   4173..4325    -  CDS            ble (fragment): BLE_KLEPN - Experimental evidence at protein level: Swiss-Prot protein existence level 1. Binding protein with a strong affinity to the bleomycin family of antibiotics. Binds to CL990; an antimitotic-antibiotic compound. From Klebsiella pneumoniae.
   4346..5140    -  CDS            NeoR/KanR: aminoglycoside phosphotransferase from Tn5; aph(3')-II (or nptII); confers resistance to neomycin, kanamycin, and G418 (Geneticin®)
   5175..271     -  promoter       SV40 promoter (across the origin): SV40 enhancer and early promoter
