[The description below was written by a language model from this plasmid's Addgene catalogue record and pLannotate feature annotations shown in this document.]
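Description:
p52K-KS is a mammalian expression plasmid of about 5.3 kb built on the pEYFP-C1 backbone and made by Gibson cloning for overexpression of "52K-KS". The insert derives from human adenovirus 5. The annotated coding sequence matches the L1 52/55K protein, a factor involved in packaging the viral genome that is cleaved by the adenoviral protease and removed from the capsid during maturation. The "KS" part of the name presumably refers to the micropeptide killswitch named in the associated publication on probing condensate microenvironments. However, the feature table does not annotate such an element separately, and its position relative to 52K is not stated. No EYFP coding sequence is detected, so the fluorescent protein of the parent vector appears to have been replaced or removed rather than fused to the insert.

Expression is driven by the human cytomegalovirus immediate early enhancer and promoter, which sit directly upstream of the L1 open reading frame. Downstream are a remnant of the multiple cloning site and the SV40 polyadenylation signal. The small SV40 large T antigen fragment annotated next to it is most likely part of that SV40 segment rather than a functional gene.

The plasmid replicates at high copy in E. coli from a ColE1/pUC-type origin and also carries an f1 origin. Selection relies on the Tn5 NeoR/KanR cassette, which has tandem bacterial (bla) and SV40 early promoters and an HSV TK polyadenylation signal. This arrangement gives kanamycin resistance in bacteria and should allow G418 selection in mammalian cells. The short ble and bGH poly(A) fragments appear to be nonfunctional remnants or incidental matches.

The record supports use in transient or stable overexpression of the killswitch-tagged adenoviral 52K protein in mammalian cells.
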