Addgene plasmid #237688: p52K-KS
Purpose: For overexpression of 52K-KS
Depositing lab: Denes Hnisz. Depositing organization: Max Planck Institute for Molecular Genetics. Publication: Probing condensate microenvironments with a micropeptide killswitch. Zhang Y, Stoppelkamp I, Fernandez-Pernas P, Allram M, Charman M, Magalhaes AP, Piedavent-Salomon M, Sommer G, Sung YC, Meyer K, Grams N, Halko E, Dongre S, Meierhofer D, Malszycki M, Ilik IA, Aktas T, Kraushar ML, Vastenhouw N, Weitzman MD, Grebien F, Niskanen H, Hnisz D. Nature. 2025 Jun 4. doi: 10.1038/s41586-025-09141-5. PubMed 40468084.
Backbone
  Vector backbone: pEYFP-C1
  Vector type: Mammalian Expression
Growth in bacteria
  Bacterial resistance: Kanamycin, 50 μg/mL
  Growth temperature: 37°C
  Growth strain: DH5alpha
  Copy number: High Copy
Gene/Insert
  Gene/Insert name: 52K-KS
  Species: Adenovirus 5
  Cloning method: Gibson Cloning
Terms and licenses: Academic/Nonprofit Terms; Industry Terms: Not Available to Industry
How to cite: p52K-KS was a gift from Denes Hnisz (Addgene plasmid # 237688 ; http://n2t.net/addgene:237688 ; RRID:Addgene_237688)
